Addgene plasmid #45570: pGEX-5X-TRIM28
Depositing lab: Fanxiu Zhu. Depositing organization: Florida State University, Tallahassee. Publication: Tripartite motif-containing protein 28 is a small ubiquitin-related modifier E3 ligase and negative regulator of IFN regulatory factor 7. Liang Q, Deng H, Li X, Wu X, Tang Q, Chang TH, Peng H, Rauscher FJ 3rd, Ozato K, Zhu F. J Immunol. 2011 Nov 1;187(9):4754-63. doi: 10.4049/jimmunol.1101704. Epub 2011 Sep 21. PubMed 21940674.
Backbone
  Vector backbone: pGEX-5X
  Backbone manufacturer: Amersham GE Healthcare
  Backbone size w/o insert (bp): 5000
  Total vector size (bp): 7500
  Vector type: Bacterial Expression
Growth in bacteria
  Bacterial resistance: Ampicillin, 100 μg/mL
  Growth temperature: 37°C
  Growth strain: DH5alpha
  Copy number: High Copy
Gene/Insert
  Gene/Insert name: TRIM28 (alt names: tripartite motif containing 28; KAP1; TIF1β)
  Species: H. sapiens (human)
  Insert size (bp): 2500
  GenBank ID: NM_005762.2 NP_005753.1
  Entrez Gene: TRIM28 (a.k.a. KAP1, PPP1R157, RNF96, TF1B, TIF1B, TIF1beta)
  Promoter: Ptac
  Tag / fusion protein: GST (N terminal on backbone)
  Cloning method: Restriction Enzyme; 5′ cloning site BamHI (destroyed during cloning); 3′ cloning site Unknown (unknown if destroyed)
  Sequencing primers: 5′ pGEX5; 3′ pGEX3
Terms and licenses: Academic/Nonprofit Terms; Industry Terms
Depositor comments: Full-length human TRIM28 was purchased from Origene and subcloned into vector pKH3 to generate pKH3-Trim28 (Addgene plasmid #45569). A full length TRIM28 DNA fragment was then generated from pKH3-TRIM28 by PCR and cloned into pGEX-5X.
How to cite: pGEX-5X-TRIM28 was a gift from Fanxiu Zhu (Addgene plasmid # 45570 ; http://n2t.net/addgene:45570 ; RRID:Addgene_45570)
