[The description below was written by a language model from this plasmid's Addgene catalogue record and pLannotate feature annotations shown in this document.]
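Description:
pGEX-5X-TRIM28 is a bacterial expression plasmid of about 7.5 kb built on the pGEX-5X backbone for producing full-length human TRIM28 (also known as KAP1 or TIF1β) as an N-terminal glutathione S-transferase fusion in E. coli. It replicates from a high-copy ColE1/pMB1-type origin and is selected with ampicillin through the β-lactamase (AmpR) gene and its own promoter. Short fragments annotated as rop, bom, lacZα and an E. coli yciV/trpH segment are backbone remnants with no evident functional role in the expression cassette.

Expression is driven by the tac promoter, a strong trp/lac hybrid, followed by a lac operator. The plasmid also carries lacI under its own promoter, so the lac repressor keeps transcription off until it is relieved by IPTG, independent of the host's repressor level. Downstream, the Schistosoma japonicum GST coding sequence is followed after a short linker by the roughly 2.5 kb TRIM28 open reading frame. pGEX-5X vectors normally encode a Factor Xa cleavage site in this linker, although the feature table does not annotate one. According to the record, the insert was PCR-amplified from a related mammalian expression plasmid, pKH3-TRIM28, and cloned using a BamHI site at the 5′ end that was destroyed in the process; the 3′ cloning site is not recorded.

The GST moiety allows purification of the fusion protein on glutathione resin and its use in pull-down or in vitro biochemical assays. The associated publication characterises TRIM28 as a SUMO E3 ligase and negative regulator of IRF7, which is consistent with using this recombinant protein for such assays, though the record does not detail specific applications.
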