Features (pLannotate 1.2.2; 17 found; start..end, strand, type, name):
    183..211     +  promoter       tac promoter: strong E. coli promoter; hybrid between the trp and lac UV5 promoters
    219..235     +  protein_bind   lac operator: The lac repressor binds to the lac operator to inhibit transcription in E. coli. This inhibition can be relieved by adding lactose or isopropyl-β-D-thiogalactopyranoside (IPTG). lac repressor encoded by lacI
    258..911     +  CDS            GST26_SCHJA: Experimental evidence at protein level: Swiss-Prot protein existence level 1. GST isoenzymes appear to play a central role in the parasite detoxification system. Other functions are also suspected including a role in increasing the solubility of haematin in the parasite gut. From Schistosoma japonicum (Blood fluke).
    939..3443    +  CDS            TRIM28: TIF1B_HUMAN - Also known as KAP1, RNF96, TIF1B. Experimental evidence at protein level: Swiss-Prot protein existence level 1. (Microbial infection) Plays a critical role in the shutdown of lytic gene expression during the early stage of herpes virus 8 primary infection. This inhibition is mediated through interaction with herpes virus 8 protein LANA1. From Homo sapiens (Human).
   3494..3533    +  CDS            rop (fragment): Rop protein, which maintains plasmids at low copy number; rop
   3635..3675    +  misc_feature   bom (fragment): basis of mobility region from pBR322
   3780..3884    +  promoter       AmpR promoter: bla
   3885..4745    +  CDS            AmpR: β-lactamase; bla; confers resistance to ampicillin, carbenicillin, and related antibiotics
   4916..5504    +  rep_origin     ori: high-copy-number ColE1/pMB1/pBR322/pUC origin of replication
   5690..5741    -  misc_feature   bom (fragment): basis of mobility region from pBR322
   5748..5825    +  promoter       lacI promoter: lacI
   5826..6908    +  CDS            lacI: lac repressor; lacI; The lac repressor binds to the lac operator to inhibit transcription in E. coli. This inhibition can be relieved by adding lactose or isopropyl-β-D-thiogalactopyranoside (IPTG).
   6921..6942    +  protein_bind   CAP binding site: CAP binding activates transcription in the presence of cAMP. E. coli catabolite activator protein
   6957..6987    +  promoter       lac promoter: promoter for the E. coli lac operon
   6995..7011    +  protein_bind   lac operator: The lac repressor binds to the lac operator to inhibit transcription in E. coli. This inhibition can be relieved by adding lactose or isopropyl-β-D-thiogalactopyranoside (IPTG). lac repressor encoded by lacI
   7031..7204    +  CDS            lacZα: LacZα fragment of β-galactosidase; lacZ fragment
   7468..107     -  CDS            yciV (fragment) (across the origin): RNAAM_ECOLI - Also known as trpH From Escherichia coli (strain K12).
>Addgene plasmid #45570 | pGEX-5X-TRIM28 | addgene full sequence | sequence record 129744 | Addgene NGS Result
AGCTTATCGACTGCACGGTGCACCAATGCTTCTGGCGTCAGGCAGCCATCGGAAGCTGTGGTATGGCTGT
GCAGGTCGTAAATCACTGCATAATTCGTGTCGCTCAAGGCGCACTCCCGTTCTGGATAATGTTTTTTGCG
CCGACATCATAACGGTTCTGGCAAATATTCTGAAATGAGCTGTTGACAATTAATCATCGGCTCGTATAAT
GTGTGGAATTGTGAGCGGATAACAATTTCACACAGGAAACAGTATTCATGTCCCCTATACTAGGTTATTG
GAAAATTAAGGGCCTTGTGCAACCCACTCGACTTCTTTTGGAATATCTTGAAGAAAAATATGAAGAGCAT
TTGTATGAGCGCGATGAAGGTGATAAATGGCGAAACAAAAAGTTTGAATTGGGTTTGGAGTTTCCCAATC
TTCCTTATTATATTGATGGTGATGTTAAATTAACACAGTCTATGGCCATCATACGTTATATAGCTGACAA
GCACAACATGTTGGGTGGTTGTCCAAAAGAGCGTGCAGAGATTTCAATGCTTGAAGGAGCGGTTTTGGAT
ATTAGATACGGTGTTTCGAGAATTGCATATAGTAAAGACTTTGAAACTCTCAAAGTTGATTTTCTTAGCA
AGCTACCTGAAATGCTGAAAATGTTCGAAGATCGTTTATGTCATAAAACATATTTAAATGGTGATCATGT
AACCCATCCTGACTTCATGTTGTATGACGCTCTTGATGTTGTTTTATACATGGACCCAATGTGCCTGGAT
GCGTTCCCAAAATTAGTTTGTTTTAAAAAACGTATTGAAGCTATCCCACAAATTGATAAGTACTTGAAAT
CCAGCAAGTATATAGCATGGCCTTTGCAGGGCTGGCAAGCCACGTTTGGTGGTGGCGACCATCCTCCAAA
ATCGGATCTGATCGAAGGTCGTGGATCTATGGCGGCCTCCGCGGCGGCAGCCTCGGCAGCAGCGGCCTCG
GCCGCCTCTGGCAGCCCGGGCCCGGGCGAGGGCTCCGCTGGCGGCGAAAAGCGCTCCACCGCCCCTTCGG
CCGCAGCCTCGGCCTCTGCCTCAGCCGCGGCGTCGTCGCCCGCGGGGGGCGGCGCCGAGGCGCTGGAGCT
GCTGGAGCACTGCGGCGTGTGCAGAGAGCGCCTGCGACCCGAGAGGGAGCCCCGCCTGCTGCCCTGTTTG
CACTCGGCCTGTAGTGCCTGCTTAGGGCCCGCGGCCCCCGCCGCCGCCAACAGCTCGGGGGACGGCGGGG
CGGCGGGCGACGGCACCGTGGTGGACTGTCCCGTGTGCAAGCAACAGTGCTTCTCCAAAGACATCGTGGA
GAATTATTTCATGCGTGATAGTGGCAGCAAGGCTGCCACCGACGCCCAGGATGCGAACCAGTGCTGCACT
AGCTGTGAGGATAATGCCCCAGCCACCAGCTACTGTGTGGAGTGCTCGGAGCCTCTGTGTGAGACCTGTG
TAGAGGCGCACCAGCGGGTGAAGTACACCAAGGACCATACTGTGCGCTCTACTGGGCCAGCCAAGTCTCG
GGATGGTGAACGTACTGTCTATTGCAACGTACACAAGCATGAACCCCTTGTGCTGTTTTGTGAGAGCTGT
GATACTCTCACCTGCCGAGACTGCCAGCTCAATGCCCACAAGGACCACCAGTACCAGTTCTTAGAGGATG
CAGTGAGGAACCAGCGCAAGCTCCTGGCCTCACTGGTGAAGCGCCTTGGGGACAAACATGCAACATTGCA
GAAGAGCACCAAGGAGGTTCGCAGCTCAATCCGCCAGGTGTCTGACGTACAGAAGCGTGTGCAAGTGGAT
GTCAAGATGGCCATCCTGCAGATCATGAAGGAGCTGAATAAGCGGGGCCGTGTGCTGGTCAATGATGCCC
AGAAGGTGACTGAGGGGCAGCAGGAGCGCCTGGAGCGGCAGCACTGGACCATGACCAAGATCCAGAAGCA
CCAGGAGCACATTCTGCGCTTTGCCTCTTGGGCTCTGGAGAGTGACAACAACACAGCCCTTTTGCTTTCT
AAGAAGTTGATCTACTTCCAGCTGCACCGGGCCCTCAAGATGATTGTGGATCCCGTGGAGCCACATGGCG
AGATGAAATTTCAGTGGGACCTCAATGCCTGGACCAAGAGTGCCGAGGCCTTTGGCAAGATTGTGGCAGA
GCGTCCTGGCACTAACTCAACAGGCCCTGCACCCATGGCCCCTCCAAGAGCCCCAGGGCCCCTGAGCAAG
CAGGGCTCTGGCAGCAGCCAGCCCATGGAGGTGCAGGAAGGCTATGGCTTTGGGTCAGGAGATGATCCCT
ACTCAAGTGCAGAGCCCCATGTGTCAGGTGTGAAACGGTCCCGCTCAGGTGAGGGCGAGGTGAGCGGCCT
TATGCGCAAGGTGCCACGAGTGAGCCTTGAACGCCTGGACCTGGACCTCACAGCTGACAGCCAGCCACCC
GTCTTCAAGGTCTTCCCAGGCAGTACCACTGAGGACTACAACCTTATTGTTATTGAACGTGGCGCTGCCG
CTGCAGCTACCGGCCAGCCAGGGACTGCGCCTGCAGGAACCCCTGGTGCCCCACCCCTGGCTGGCATGGC
CATTGTCAAGGAGGAGGAGACGGAGGCTGCCATTGGAGCCCCTCCTACTGCCACTGAGGGCCCTGAGACC
AAACCTGTGCTTATGGCTCTTGCGGAGGGTCCTGGTGCTGAGGGTCCCCGCCTGGCCTCACCTAGTGGCA
GCACCAGCTCAGGGCTGGAGGTGGTGGCTCCTGAGGGTACCTCAGCCCCAGGTGGTGGCCCGGGAACCCT
GGATGACAGTGCCACCATTTGCCGTGTCTGCCAGAAGCCAGGCGATCTGGTTATGTGCAACCAGTGTGAG
TTTTGTTTCCACCTGGACTGTCACCTGCCGGCCCTGCAGGATGTACCAGGGGAGGAGTGGAGCTGCTCAC
TCTGCCATGTGCTCCCTGACCTGAAGGAGGAGGATGGCAGCCTCAGCCTGGATGGTGCAGACAGCACTGG
CGTGGTGGCCAAGCTCTCACCAGCCAACCAGCGGAAATGTGAGCGTGTACTGCTGGCCCTATTCTGTCAC
GAACCCTGCCGCCCCCTGCATCAGCTGGCTACCGACTCCACCTTCTCCCTGGACCAGCCCGGTGGCACCC
TGGATCTGACCCTGATCCGTGCCCGCCTCCAGGAGAAGTTGTCACCTCCCTACAGCTCCCCACAGGAGTT
TGCCCAGGATGTGGGCCGCATGTTCAAGCAATTCAACAAGTTAACTGAGGACAAGGCAGACGTGCAGTCC
ATCATCGGCCTGCAGCGCTTCTTCGAGACGCGCATGAACGAGGCCTTCGGTGACACCAAGTTCTCTGCTG
TGCTGGTGGAGCCCCCGCCGATGAGCCTGCCTGGTGCTGGCCTGAGTTCCCAGGAGCTGTCTGGTGGCCC
TGGTGATGGCCCCTGAGAATTCCCGGGTCGACTCGAGCGGCCGCATCGTGACTGACTGACGATCTGCCTC
GCGCGTTTCGGTGATGACGGTGAAAACCTCTGACACATGCAGCTCCCGGAGACGGTCACAGCTTGTCTGT
AAGCGGATGCCGGGAGCAGACAAGCCCGTCAGGGCGCGTCAGCGGGTGTTGGCGGGTGTCGGGGCGCAGC
CATGACCCAGTCACGTAGCGATAGCGGAGTGTATAATTCTTGAAGACGAAAGGGCCTCGTGATACGCCTA
TTTTTATAGGTTAATGTCATGATAATAATGGTTTCTTAGACGTCAGGTGGCACTTTTCGGGGAAATGTGC
GCGGAACCCCTATTTGTTTATTTTTCTAAATACATTCAAATATGTATCCGCTCATGAGACAATAACCCTG
ATAAATGCTTCAATAATATTGAAAAAGGAAGAGTATGAGTATTCAACATTTCCGTGTCGCCCTTATTCCC
TTTTTTGCGGCATTTTGCCTTCCTGTTTTTGCTCACCCAGAAACGCTGGTGAAAGTAAAAGATGCTGAAG
ATCAGTTGGGTGCACGAGTGGGTTACATCGAACTGGATCTCAACAGCGGTAAGATCCTTGAGAGTTTTCG
CCCCGAAGAACGTTTTCCAATGATGAGCACTTTTAAAGTTCTGCTATGTGGCGCGGTATTATCCCGTGTT
GACGCCGGGCAAGAGCAACTCGGTCGCCGCATACACTATTCTCAGAATGACTTGGTTGAGTACTCACCAG
TCACAGAAAAGCATCTTACGGATGGCATGACAGTAAGAGAATTATGCAGTGCTGCCATAACCATGAGTGA
TAACACTGCGGCCAACTTACTTCTGACAACGATCGGAGGACCGAAGGAGCTAACCGCTTTTTTGCACAAC
ATGGGGGATCATGTAACTCGCCTTGATCGTTGGGAACCGGAGCTGAATGAAGCCATACCAAACGACGAGC
GTGACACCACGATGCCTGCAGCAATGGCAACAACGTTGCGCAAACTATTAACTGGCGAACTACTTACTCT
AGCTTCCCGGCAACAATTAATAGACTGGATGGAGGCGGATAAAGTTGCAGGACCACTTCTGCGCTCGGCC
CTTCCGGCTGGCTGGTTTATTGCTGATAAATCTGGAGCCGGTGAGCGTGGGTCTCGCGGTATCATTGCAG
CACTGGGGCCAGATGGTAAGCCCTCCCGTATCGTAGTTATCTACACGACGGGGAGTCAGGCAACTATGGA
TGAACGAAATAGACAGATCGCTGAGATAGGTGCCTCACTGATTAAGCATTGGTAACTGTCAGACCAAGTT
TACTCATATATACTTTAGATTGATTTAAAACTTCATTTTTAATTTAAAAGGATCTAGGTGAAGATCCTTT
TTGATAATCTCATGACCAAAATCCCTTAACGTGAGTTTTCGTTCCACTGAGCGTCAGACCCCGTAGAAAA
GATCAAAGGATCTTCTTGAGATCCTTTTTTTCTGCGCGTAATCTGCTGCTTGCAAACAAAAAAACCACCG
CTACCAGCGGTGGTTTGTTTGCCGGATCAAGAGCTACCAACTCTTTTTCCGAAGGTAACTGGCTTCAGCA
GAGCGCAGATACCAAATACTGTCCTTCTAGTGTAGCCGTAGTTAGGCCACCACTTCAAGAACTCTGTAGC
ACCGCCTACATACCTCGCTCTGCTAATCCTGTTACCAGTGGCTGCTGCCAGTGGCGATAAGTCGTGTCTT
ACCGGGTTGGACTCAAGACGATAGTTACCGGATAAGGCGCAGCGGTCGGGCTGAACGGGGGGTTCGTGCA
CACAGCCCAGCTTGGAGCGAACGACCTACACCGAACTGAGATACCTACAGCGTGAGCTATGAGAAAGCGC
CACGCTTCCCGAAGGGAGAAAGGCGGACAGGTATCCGGTAAGCGGCAGGGTCGGAACAGGAGAGCGCACG
AGGGAGCTTCCAGGGGGAAACGCCTGGTATCTTTATAGTCCTGTCGGGTTTCGCCACCTCTGACTTGAGC
GTCGATTTTTGTGATGCTCGTCAGGGGGGCGGAGCCTATGGAAAAACGCCAGCAACGCGGCCTTTTTACG
GTTCCTGGCCTTTTGCTGGCCTTTTGCTCACATGTTCTTTCCTGCGTTATCCCCTGATTCTGTGGATAAC
CGTATTACCGCCTTTGAGTGAGCTGATACCGCTCGCCGCAGCCGAACGACCGAGCGCAGCGAGTCAGTGA
GCGAGGAAGCGGAAGAGCGCCTGATGCGGTATTTTCTCCTTACGCATCTGTGCGGTATTTCACACCGCAT
AAATTCCGACACCATCGAATGGCGCAAAACCTTTCGCGGTATGGCATGATAGCGCCCGGAAGAGAGTCAA
TTCAGGGTGGTGAATGTGAAACCAGTAACGTTATACGATGTCGCAGAGTATGCCGGTGTCTCTTATCAGA
CCGTTTCCCGCGTGGTGAACCAGGCCAGCCACGTTTCTGCGAAAACGCGGGAAAAAGTGGAAGCGGCGAT
GGCGGAGCTGAATTACATTCCCAACCGCGTGGCACAACAACTGGCGGGCAAACAGTCGTTGCTGATTGGC
GTTGCCACCTCCAGTCTGGCCCTGCACGCGCCGTCGCAAATTGTCGCGGCGATTAAATCTCGCGCCGATC
AACTGGGTGCCAGCGTGGTGGTGTCGATGGTAGAACGAAGCGGCGTCGAAGCCTGTAAAGCGGCGGTGCA
CAATCTTCTCGCGCAACGCGTCAGTGGGCTGATCATTAACTATCCGCTGGATGACCAGGATGCCATTGCT
GTGGAAGCTGCCTGCACTAATGTTCCGGCGTTATTTCTTGATGTCTCTGACCAGACACCCATCAACAGTA
TTATTTTCTCCCATGAAGACGGTACGCGACTGGGCGTGGAGCATCTGGTCGCATTGGGTCACCAGCAAAT
CGCGCTGTTAGCGGGCCCATTAAGTTCTGTCTCGGCGCGTCTGCGTCTGGCTGGCTGGCATAAATATCTC
ACTCGCAATCAAATTCAGCCGATAGCGGAACGGGAAGGCGACTGGAGTGCCATGTCCGGTTTTCAACAAA
CCATGCAAATGCTGAATGAGGGCATCGTTCCCACTGCGATGCTGGTTGCCAACGATCAGATGGCGCTGGG
CGCAATGCGCGCCATTACCGAGTCCGGGCTGCGCGTTGGTGCGGATATCTCGGTAGTGGGATACGACGAT
ACCGAAGACAGCTCATGTTATATCCCGCCGTTAACCACCATCAAACAGGATTTTCGCCTGCTGGGGCAAA
CCAGCGTGGACCGCTTGCTGCAACTCTCTCAGGGCCAGGCGGTGAAGGGCAATCAGCTGTTGCCCGTCTC
ACTGGTGAAAAGAAAAACCACCCTGGCGCCCAATACGCAAACCGCCTCTCCCCGCGCGTTGGCCGATTCA
TTAATGCAGCTGGCACGACAGGTTTCCCGACTGGAAAGCGGGCAGTGAGCGCAACGCAATTAATGTAAGT
TAGCTCACTCATTAGGCACCCCAGGCTTTACACTTTATGCTTCCGGCTCGTATGTTGTGTGGAATTGTGA
GCGGATAACAATTTCACACAGGAAACAGCTATGACCATGATTACGGATTCACTGGCCGTCGTTTTACAAC
GTCGTGACTGGGAAAACCCTGGCGTTACCCAACTTAATCGCCTTGCAGCACATCCCCCTTTCGCCAGCTG
GCGTAATAGCGAAGAGGCCCGCACCGATCGCCCTTCCCAACAGTTGCGCAGCCTGAATGGCGAATGGCGC
TTTGCCTGGTTTCCGGCACCAGAAGCGGTGCCGGAAAGCTGGCTGGAGTGCGATCTTCCTGAGGCCGATA
CTGTCGTCGTCCCCTCAAACTGGCAGATGCACGGTTACGATGCGCCCATCTACACCAACGTGACCTATCC
CATTACGGTCAATCCGCCGTTTGTTCCCACGGAGAATCCGACGGGTTGTTACTCGCTCACATTTAATGTT
GATGAAAGCTGGCTACAGGAAGGCCAGACGCGAATTATTTTTGATGGCGTTGGAATT
