>Addgene plasmid #45570 | pGEX-5X-TRIM28 | addgene partial sequence | sequence record 64464 | pGEX5
CATCCTCCAAAATCGGATCTGATCGAAGGTCGTGGATCTATGGCGGCCTCCGCGGCGGCAGCCTCGGCAG
CAGCGGCCTCGGCCGCCTCTGGCAGCCCGGGCCCGGGCGAGGGCTCCGCTGGCGGCGAAAAGCGCTCCAC
CGCCCCTTCGGCCGCAGCCTCGGCCTCTGCCTCAGCCGCGGCGTCGTCGCCCGCGGGGGGCGGCGCCGAG
GCGCTGGAGCTGCTGGAGCACTGCGGCGTGTGCAGAGAGCGCCTGCGACCCGAGAGGGAGCCCCGCCTGC
TGCCCTGTTTGCACTCGGCCTGTAGTGCCTGCTTAGGGCCCGCGGCCCCCGCCGCCGCCAACAGCTCGGG
GGACGGCGGGGCGGCGGGCGACGGCACCGTGGTGGACTGTCCCGTGTGCAAGCAACAGTGCTTCTCCAAA
GACATCGTGGAGAATTATTTCATGCGTGATAGTGGCAGCAAGGCTGCCACCGACGCCCAGGATGCGAACC
AGTGCTGCACTAGCTGTGAGGATAATGCCCCAGCCACCAGCTACTGTGTGGAGTGCTCGGAGCCTCTGTG
TGAGACCTGTGTAGAGGCGCACCAGCGGGTGAAGTACACCAAGGACCATACTGTGCGCTCTACTGGGCCA
GCCAAGTCTCGGGATGGTGAACGTACTGTCTATTGCAACGTACACAAGCATGAACCCCTTGTGCTGTTTT
GTGAGAGCTGTGATACTCTCACCTGCCGAGACTGCCAGCTCAATGCCCACAAGGACCACCAGTACCAGTT
CTTAGAGGATGCAGTGAGGAACCAGCGCAAGCTCCTGGCCTCACTGGTGAAGCGCCTTGGGGACAAACAT
GCAACATTGCAGAAGAGCAC
